>Addgene plasmid #134456 | pHCL150 | addgene full sequence | sequence record 270550 | Addgene NGS Result
AAGAAACCAATTGTCCATATTGCATCAGACATTGCCGTCACTGCGTCTTTTACTGGCTCTTCTCGCTAAC
CAAACCGGTAACCCCGCTTATTAAAAGCATTCTGTAACAAAGCGGGACCAAAGCCATGACAAAAACGCGT
AACAAAAGTGTCTATAATCACGGCAGAAAAGTCCACATTGATTATTTGCACGGCGTCACACTTTGCTATG
CCATAGCATTTTTATCCATAAGATTAGCGAATCCTACCTGACGCTTTTTATCGCAACTCTCTACTGTTTC
TCCATACCCGTTTTTTTGGGTCTAGCAGGAGATACATATATGTCCGATCAGTCTCAAGAACCTACAATGG
AGGAAATCCTCGCCTCCATTCGACGCATCATCTCGGAGGATGACGCGCCGGCGGAGCCTGCGGCCGAAGC
GGCGCCCCCGCCGCCGCCGGAACCCGAACCTGAACCGGTGTCGTTCGACGACGAGGTTCTGGAATTGACG
GACCCGATCGCGCCCGAGCCCGAGCTGCCGCCGCTGGAGACTGTCGGCGACATCGACGTCTATTCGCCGC
CGGAACCTGAGTCGGAACCGGCCTACACGCCGCCGCCGGCGGCTCCGGTGTTTGATCGCGACGAAGTCGC
CGAGCAGCTGGTCGGCGTTTCGGCCGCTTCGGCCGCGGCGAGCGCCTTCGGCAGCCTGAGCTCGGCCCTG
CTGATGCCCAAGGACGGTCGGACGCTGGAAGACGTCGTACGCGAGCTGCTGCGCCCGCTGCTCAAGGAGT
GGCTGGACCAGAACCTGCCGCGCATCGTCGAGACCAAGGTTGAGGAAGAAGTGCAGCGTATCTCTCGGGG
ACGCGGCTAACGCTGTCTAGATTTAAGAAGGAGATATACATATGCTCGAGGGTGGAGGCTCTGGTGGCGG
TTCTAAGGGAGAAGAGTTGTTTACGGGTGTTGTACCGATTCTTGTCGAACTGGACGGAGATGTGAATGGA
CATAAATTTTCGGTCCGTGGCGAGGGAGAGGGTGACGCTACCAACGGAAAACTCACTCTTAAGTTCATCT
GTACCACCGGCAAGCTGCCTGTCCCATGGCCAACCCTTGTGACGACTCTGACTTATGGCGTGCAATGTTT
TTCGCGGTATCCCGACCACATGAAACAGCATGATTTTTTCAAGTCGGCGATGCCAGAAGGATACGTGCAA
GAGCGGACGATCTCCTTCAAGGATGACGGCACCTACAAGACCCGTGCCGAAGTTAAGTTTGAGGGCGATA
CTTTGGTCAATCGGATTGAGCTGAAAGGAATCGATTTCAAAGAAGACGGCAATATCCTGGGACACAAGCT
CGAATATAATTTTAACAGCCACAATGTATATATTACTGCGGATAAACAGAAGAATGGCATCAAGGCAAAC
TTTAAAATTCGCCATAACGTAGAAGATGGATCGGTCCAACTCGCCGACCACTACCAGCAGAACACTCCAA
TCGGAGATGGCCCGGTTTTGCTTCCAGATAACCATTATCTCAGCACTCAATCAAAGCTCAGCAAAGACCC
CAACGAGAAGCGGGATCACATGGTACTGTTGGAGTTCGTAACCGCTGCCGGTATCACGCACGGTATGGAC
GAATTGTATAAAGGAGGTGGTTCTGGTGGCGGATCCGGAGGCGGTAGTGCGTTATTAATGCCTAAGGATG
GCCGCACACTTGAAGATGTTGTTAGAGAACTTCTGCGTCCTTTGCTTAAAGAATGGCTTGATCAAAATTT
GCCTCGCATTGTTGAGACGAAAGTGGAAGAAGAGGTTCAACGTATTTCGCGGGGTAGAGGCTAAGCTTAT
CACCGATACGCGAGCGAACGTGAAGCGACTGCTGCTGCAAAACGTCTGCGACCTGAGCAACAACATGAAT
GGTCTTCGGTTTCCGTGTTTCGTAAAGTCTGGAAACGCGGAAGTCAGCGCCCTGCACCATTATGTTCCGG
ATCTGCATCGCAGGATGCTGCTGGCTACCCTGTGGAACACCTACATCTGTATTAACGAAGCGCTGGCATT
GACCCTGAGTGATTTTTCTCTGGTCCCGCCGCATCCATACCGCCAGTTGTTTACCCTCACAACGTTCCAG
TAACCGGGCATGTTCATCATCAGTAACCCGTATCGTGAGCATCCTCTCTCGTTTCATCGGTATCATTACC
CCCATGAACAGAAATCCCCCTTACACGGAGGCATCAGTGACCAAACAGGAAAAAACCGCCCTTAACATGG
CCCGCTTTATCAGAAGCCAGACATTAACGCTTCTGGAGAAACTCAACGAGCTGGACGCGGATGAACAGGC
AGACATCTGTGAATCGCTTCACGACCACGCTGATGAGCTTTACCGCAGCTGCCTCGCGCGTTTCGGTGAT
GACGGTGAAAACCTCTGACACATGCAGCTCCCGGAGACGGTCACAGCTTGTCTGTAAGCGGATGCCGGGA
GCAGACAAGCCCGTCAGGGCGCGTCAGCGGGTGTTGGCGGGTGTCGGGGCGCAGCCATGACCCAGTCACG
TAGCGATAGCGGAGTGTATACTGGCTTAACTATGCGGCATCAGAGCAGATTGTACTGAGAGTGCACCATA
TGCGGTGTGAAATACCGCACAGATGCGTAAGGAGAAAATACCGCATCAGGCGCTCTTCCGCTTCCTCGCT
CACTGACTCGCTGCGCTCGGTCGTTCGGCTGCGGCGAGCGGTATCAGCTCACTCAAAGGCGGTAATACGG
TTATCCACAGAATCAGGGGATAACGCAGGAAAGAACATGTGAGCAAAAGGCCAGCAAAAGGCCAGGAACC
GTAAAAAGGCCGCGTTGCTGGCGTTTTTCCATAGGCTCCGCCCCCCTGACGAGCATCACAAAAATCGACG
CTCAAGTCAGAGGTGGCGAAACCCGACAGGACTATAAAGATACCAGGCGTTTCCCCCTGGAAGCTCCCTC
GTGCGCTCTCCTGTTCCGACCCTGCCGCTTACCGGATACCTGTCCGCCTTTCTCCCTTCGGGAAGCGTGG
CGCTTTCTCATAGCTCACGCTGTAGGTATCTCAGTTCGGTGTAGGTCGTTCGCTCCAAGCTGGGCTGTGT
GCACGAACCCCCCGTTCAGCCCGACCGCTGCGCCTTATCCGGTAACTATCGTCTTGAGTCCAACCCGGTA
AGACACGACTTATCGCCACTGGCAGCAGCCACTGGTAACAGGATTAGCAGAGCGAGGTATGTAGGCGGTG
CTACAGAGTTCTTGAAGTGGTGGCCTAACTACGGCTACACTAGAAGGACAGTATTTGGTATCTGCGCTCT
GCTGAAGCCAGTTACCTTCGGAAAAAGAGTTGGTAGCTCTTGATCCGGCAAACAAACCACCGCTGGTAGC
GGTGGTTTTTTTGTTTGCAAGCAGCAGATTACGCGCAGAAAAAAAGGATCTCAAGAAGATCCTTTGATCT
TTTCTACGGGGTCTGACGCTCAGTGGAACGAAAACTCACGTTAAGGGATTTTGGTCATGAGATTATCAAA
AAGGATCTTCACCTAGATCCTTTTAAATTAAAAATGAAGTTTTAAATCAATCTAAAGCGGCCGCCTTCAT
TTAAATGGCGCGCCTTACGCCCCGCCCTGCCACTCATCGCAGTACTGTTGTAATTCATTAAGCATTCTGC
CGACATGGAAGCCATCACAAACGGCATGATGAACCTGAATCGCCAGCGGCATCAGCACCTTGTCGCCTTG
CGTATAATATTTGCCCATGGTGAAAACGGGGGCGAAGAAGTTGTCCATATTGGCCACGTTTAAATCAAAA
CTGGTGAAACTCACCCAGGGATTGGCTGAGACGAAAAACATATTCTCAATAAACCCTTTAGGGAAATAGG
CCAGGTTTTCACCGTAACACGCCACATCTTGCGAATATATGTGTAGAAACTGCCGGAAATCGTCGTGGTA
TTCACTCCAGAGCGATGAAAACGTTTCAGTTTGCTCATGGAAAACGGTGTAACAAGGGTGAACACTATCC
CATATCACCAGCTCACCGTCTTTCATTGCCATACGTAATTCCGGATGAGCATTCATCAGGCGGGCAAGAA
TGTGAATAAAGGCCGGATAAAACTTGTGCTTATTTTTCTTTACGGTCTTTAAAAAGGCCGTAATATCCAG
CTGAACGGTCTGGTTATAGGTACATTGAGCAACTGACTGAAATGCCTCAAAATGTTCTTTACGATGCCAT
TGGGATATATCAACGGTGGTATATCCAGTGATTTTTTTCTCCATTTTAGCTTCCTTAGCTCCTGAAAATC
TCGACAACTCAAAAAATACGCCCGGTAGTGATCTTATTTCATTATGGTGAAAGTTGGAACCTCTTACGTG
CCGATCAACGTCTCATTTTCGCCAAAAGTTGGCCCAGGGCTTCCCGGTATCAACAGGGACACCAGGATTT
ATTTATTCTGCGAAGTGATCTTCCGTCACAGGTAGAGATCTGAATTCCGCCATTCAGAG
Features (pLannotate 1.2.2; 8 found; start..end, strand, type, name):
      1..285     +  promoter       araBAD promoter: araBAD; promoter of the L-arabinose operon of E. coli; the araC regulatory gene is transcribed in the opposite direction (Guzman et al., 1995)
    912..1622    +  CDS            Superfolder GFP: Superfolder GFP is a basic (constitutively fluorescent) green fluorescent protein published in 2005, derived from Aequorea victoria. It is reported to be a very rapidly-maturing weak dimer.
   1819..2190    -  CDS            YPB1_ECOLX (fragment): Protein predicted: Swiss-Prot protein existence level 4. From Escherichia coli.
   2207..2398    +  CDS            rop: Rop protein, which maintains plasmids at low copy number; rop
   2500..2640    +  misc_feature   bom: basis of mobility region from pBR322
   2826..3414    -  rep_origin     ori: high-copy-number ColE1/pMB1/pBR322/pUC origin of replication
   3585..4244    -  CDS            CmR: chloramphenicol acetyltransferase; cat; confers resistance to chloramphenicol
   4245..4347    -  promoter       cat promoter: promoter of the E. coli cat gene encoding chloramphenicol acetyltransferase
