[The description below was written by a language model from this plasmid's Addgene catalogue record and pLannotate feature annotations shown in this document.]
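Description:
pHCL150 is a replicative bacterial expression plasmid, derived from pHCL149, that serves as the bait vector in a PopZ-linked apical recruitment assay for detecting protein-protein interactions in the bacterial cell envelope. It is propagated in E. coli and selected with chloramphenicol through a cat gene driven by its own promoter. Replication relies on a ColE1/pMB1-type origin. The annotation also picks up a rop gene and the pBR322 bom (basis of mobility) region, so the backbone appears pBR322-like, although the catalogue lists the plasmid as high copy. No araC regulator gene is annotated in the feature table.

The payload is an arabinose-inducible (Para/araBAD promoter) two-gene arrangement described as popZ-rbs-msfGFPC-H3H4. According to the record, popZ lies directly downstream of the promoter. It is not called out by the automated annotation, but an unannotated gap between the promoter and the GFP coding sequence is consistent with its presence. A second ribosome binding site then drives translation of a monomeric superfolder GFP cassette, annotated as superfolder GFP, joined to an element called H3H4. The insert, listed as synthetic, sits between retained XbaI and HindIII sites. The plasmid is configured for a C-terminal GFP fusion to the bait. The record does not define H3H4, though in the logic of the assay it presumably serves as the module that ties the fluorescent bait to PopZ. PopZ is a polar-organising protein that self-assembles at cell poles, so bait recruited to it gives a polar GFP signal. An interacting prey protein supplied separately can then be scored by whether it co-localises at the pole.
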