Addgene plasmid #134456: pHCL150
Purpose: CmR, Para-popZ-rbs-msfGFPC-H3H4. Replicative plasmid for the expression of bait. C-terminal GFP fusion.
Depositing lab: Thomas Bernhardt. Depositing organization: Harvard Medical School. Publication: A PopZ-Linked Apical Recruitment Assay for Studying Protein-Protein Interactions in the Bacterial Cell Envelope. Lim HC, Bernhardt TG. Mol Microbiol. 2019 Sep 24. doi: 10.1111/mmi.14391. PubMed 31550057.
Backbone
  Vector backbone: pHCL149
Growth in bacteria
  Bacterial resistance: Chloramphenicol, 25 μg/mL
  Growth temperature: 37°C
  Growth strain: DH5alpha
  Copy number: High Copy
Gene/Insert
  Gene/Insert name: rbs-msfGFPC-H3H4
  Species: Synthetic
  Promoter: Para
  Cloning method: Restriction Enzyme; 5′ cloning site XbaI (not destroyed); 3′ cloning site HindIII (not destroyed)
  Sequencing primers: 5′ GATTATTTGCACGGCGTCACAC; 3′ gtccattcacatctccgtccag
Terms and licenses: Academic/Nonprofit Terms; Industry Terms: Not Available to Industry
How to cite: pHCL150 was a gift from Thomas Bernhardt (Addgene plasmid # 134456 ; http://n2t.net/addgene:134456 ; RRID:Addgene_134456)
