>Addgene plasmid #134456 | pHCL150 | depositor partial sequence | sequence record 258452 | pHCL150 sequence 4469 bps
GAATTCCGCCATTCAGAGAAGAAACCAATTGTCCATATTGCATCAGACATTGCCGTCACTGCGTCTTTTA
CTGGCTCTTCTCGCTAACCAAACCGGTAACCCCGCTTATTAAAAGCATTCTGTAACAAAGCGGGACCAAA
GCCATGACAAAAACGCGTAACAAAAGTGTCTATAATCACGGCAGAAAAGTCCACATTGATTATTTGCACG
GCGTCACACTTTGCTATGCCATAGCATTTTTATCCATAAGATTAGCGAATCCTACCTGACGCTTTTTATC
GCAACTCTCTACTGTTTCTCCATACCCGTTTTTTTGGGTCTAGCAGGAGATACATATATGTCCGATCAGT
CTCAAGAACCTACAATGGAGGAAATCCTCGCCTCCATTCGACGCATCATCTCGGAGGATGACGCGCCGGC
GGAGCCTGCGGCCGAAGCGGCGCCCCCGCCGCCGCCGGAACCCGAACCTGAACCGGTGTCGTTCGACGAC
GAGGTTCTGGAATTGACGGACCCGATCGCGCCCGAGCCCGAGCTGCCGCCGCTGGAGACTGTCGGCGACA
TCGACGTCTATTCGCCGCCGGAACCTGAGTCGGAACCGGCCTACACGCCGCCGCCGGCGGCTCCGGTGTT
TGATCGCGACGAAGTCGCCGAGCAGCTGGTCGGCGTTTCGGCCGCTTCGGCCGCGGCGAGCGCCTTCGGC
AGCCTGAGCTCGGCCCTGCTGATGCCCAAGGACGGTCGGACGCTGGAAGACGTCGTACGCGAGCTGCTGC
GCCCGCTGCTCAAGGAGTGGCTGGACCAGAACCTGCCGCGCATCGTCGAGACCAAGGTTGAGGAAGAAGT
GCAGCGTATCTCTCGGGGACGCGGCTAACGCTGTCTAGATTTAAGAAGGAGATATACATATGCTCGAGGG
TGGAGGCTCTGGTGGCGGTTCTAAGGGAGAAGAGTTGTTTACGGGTGTTGTACCGATTCTTGTCGAACTG
GACGGAGATGTGAATGGACATAAATTTTCGGTCCGTGGCGAGGGAGAGGGTGACGCTACCAACGGAAAAC
TCACTCTTAAGTTCATCTGTACCACCGGCAAGCTGCCTGTCCCATGGCCAACCCTTGTGACGACTCTGAC
TTATGGCGTGCAATGTTTTTCGCGGTATCCCGACCACATGAAACAGCATGATTTTTTCAAGTCGGCGATG
CCAGAAGGATACGTGCAAGAGCGGACGATCTCCTTCAAGGATGACGGCACCTACAAGACCCGTGCCGAAG
TTAAGTTTGAGGGCGATACTTTGGTCAATCGGATTGAGCTGAAAGGAATCGATTTCAAAGAAGACGGCAA
TATCCTGGGACACAAGCTCGAATATAATTTTAACAGCCACAATGTATATATTACTGCGGATAAACAGAAG
AATGGCATCAAGGCAAACTTTAAAATTCGCCATAACGTAGAAGATGGATCGGTCCAACTCGCCGACCACT
ACCAGCAGAACACTCCAATCGGAGATGGCCCGGTTTTGCTTCCAGATAACCATTATCTCAGCACTCAATC
AAAGCTCAGCAAAGACCCCAACGAGAAGCGGGATCACATGGTACTGTTGGAGTTCGTAACCGCTGCCGGT
ATCACGCACGGTATGGACGAATTGTATAAAGGAGGTGGTTCTGGTGGCGGATCCGGAGGCGGTAGTGCGT
TATTAATGCCTAAGGATGGCCGCACACTTGAAGATGTTGTTAGAGAACTTCTGCGTCCTTTGCTTAAAGA
ATGGCTTGATCAAAATTTGCCTCGCATTGTTGAGACGAAAGTGGAAGAAGAGGTTCAACGTATTTCGCGG
GGTAGAGGCTAAGCTTATCACCGATACGCGAGCGAACGTGAAGCGACTGCTGCTGCAAAACGTCTGCGAC
CTGAGCAACAACATGAATGGTCTTCGGTTTCCGTGTTTCGTAAAGTCTGGAAACGCGGAAGTCAGCGCCC
TGCACCATTATGTTCCGGATCTGCATCGCAGGATGCTGCTGGCTACCCTGTGGAACACCTACATCTGTAT
TAACGAAGCGCTGGCATTGACCCTGAGTGATTTTTCTCTGGTCCCGCCGCATCCATACCGCCAGTTGTTT
ACCCTCACAACGTTCCAGTAACCGGGCATGTTCATCATCAGTAACCCGTATCGTGAGCATCCTCTCTCGT
TTCATCGGTATCATTACCCCCATGAACAGAAATTCCCCCTTACACGGAGGCATCAAGTGACCAAACAGGA
AAAAACCGCCCTTAACATGGCCCGCTTTATCAGAAGCCAGACATTAACGCTTCTGGAGAAACTCAACGAG
CTGGACGCGGATGAACAGGCAGACATCTGTGAATCGCTTCACGACCACGCTGATGAGCTTTACCGCAGCT
GCCTCGCGCGTTTCGGTGATGACGGTGAAAACCTCTGACACATGCAGCTCCCGGAGACGGTCACAGCTTG
TCTGTAAGCGGATGCCGGGAGCAGACAAGCCCGTCAGGGCGCGTCAGCGGGTGTTGGCGGGTGTCGGGGC
GCAGCCATGACCCAGTCACGTAGCGATAGCGGAGTGTATACTGGCTTAACTATGCGGCATCAGAGCAGAT
TGTACTGAGAGTGCACCATATGCGGTGTGAAATACCGCACAGATGCGTAAGGAGAAAATACCGCATCAGG
CGCTCTTCCGCTTCCTCGCTCACTGACTCGCTGCGCTCGGTCGTTCGGCTGCGGCGAGCGGTATCAGCTC
ACTCAAAGGCGGTAATACGGTTATCCACAGAATCAGGGGATAACGCAGGAAAGAACATGTGAGCAAAAGG
CCAGCAAAAGGCCAGGAACCGTAAAAAGGCCGCGTTGCTGGCGTTTTTCCATAGGCTCCGCCCCCCTGAC
GAGCATCACAAAAATCGACGCTCAAGTCAGAGGTGGCGAAACCCGACAGGACTATAAAGATACCAGGCGT
TTCCCCCTGGAAGCTCCCTCGTGCGCTCTCCTGTTCCGACCCTGCCGCTTACCGGATACCTGTCCGCCTT
TCTCCCTTCGGGAAGCGTGGCGCTTTCTCAATGCTCACGCTGTAGGTATCTCAGTTCGGTGTAGGTCGTT
CGCTCCAAGCTGGGCTGTGTGCACGAACCCCCCGTTCAGCCCGACCGCTGCGCCTTATCCGGTAACTATC
GTCTTGAGTCCAACCCGGTAAGACACGACTTATCGCCACTGGCAGCAGCCACTGGTAACAGGATTAGCAG
AGCGAGGTATGTAGGCGGTGCTACAGAGTTCTTGAAGTGGTGGCCTAACTACGGCTACACTAGAAGGACA
GTATTTGGTATCTGCGCTCTGCTGAAGCCAGTTACCTTCGGAAAAAGAGTTGGTAGCTCTTGATCCGGCA
AACAAACCACCGCTGGTAGCGGTGGTTTTTTTGTTTGCAAGCAGCAGATTACGCGCAGAAAAAAAGGATC
TCAAGAAGATCCTTTGATCTTTTCTACGGGGTCTGACGCTCAGTGGAACGAAAACTCACGTTAAGGGATT
TTGGTCATGAGATTATCAAAAAGGATCTTCACCTAGATCCTTTTAAATTAAAAATGAAGTTTTAAATCAA
TCTAAAGCGGCCGCCTTCATTTAAATGGCGCGCCTTACGCCCCGCCCTGCCACTCATCGCAGTACTGTTG
TATTCATTAAGCATCTGCCGACATGGAAGCCATCACAAACGGCATGATGAACCTGAATCGCCAGCGGCAT
CAGCACCTTGTCGCCTTGCGTATAATATTTGCCCATGGTGAAAACGGGGGCGAAGAAGTTGTCCATATTG
GCCACGTTTAAATCAAAACTGGTGAAACTCACCCAGGGATTGGCTGAGACGAAAAACATATTCTCAATAA
ACCCTTTAGGGAAATAGGCCAGGTTTTCACCGTAACACGCCACATCTTGCGAATATATGTGTAGAAACTG
CCGGAAATCGTCGTGGTATTCACTCCAGAGCGATGAAAACGTTTCAGTTTGCTCATGGAAAACGGTGTAA
CAAGGGTGAACACTATCCCATATCACCAGCTCACCGTCTTTCATTGCCATACGTAATTCCGGATGAGCAT
TCATCAGGCGGGCAAGAATGTGAATAAAGGCCGGATAAAACTTGTGCTTATTTTTCTTTACGGTCTTTAA
AAAGGCCGTAATATCCAGCTGAACGGTCTGGTTATAGGTACATTGAGCAACTGACTGAAATGCCTCAAAA
TGTTCTTTACGATGCCATTGGGATATATCAACGGTGGTATATCCAGTGATTTTTTTCTCCATTTTAGCTT
CCTTAGCTCCTGAAAATCTCGACAACTCAAAAAATACGCCCGGTAGTGATCTTATTTCATTATGGTGAAA
GTTGGAACCTCTTACGTGCCGATCAACGTCTCATTTTCGCCAAAAGTTGGCCCAGGGCTTCCCGGTATCA
ACAGGGACACCAGGATTTATTTATTCTGCGAAGTGATCTTCCGTCACAGGTAGAGATCT
